Addgene plasmid #134684: pACYCDuet1-ammA(∆50-56)
Purpose: Expresses His6-AmmA(∆50-56) in E. Coli
Depositing lab: Wilfred van der Donk. Depositing organization: University of Illinois at Urbana-Champaign. Publication: Use of a scaffold peptide in the biosynthesis of amino acid-derived natural products. Ting CP, Funk MA, Halaby SL, Zhang Z, Gonen T, van der Donk WA. Science. 2019 Jul 19;365(6450):280-284. doi: 10.1126/science.aau6232. PubMed 31320540.
Backbone
  Vector backbone: pACYCDuet1
  Vector type: Bacterial Expression
  Selectable markers: ChlR
Growth in bacteria
  Bacterial resistance: Chloramphenicol, 25 μg/mL
  Growth temperature: 37°C
  Growth strain: DH5alpha
  Copy number: High Copy
Gene/Insert
  Gene/Insert name: ammA(del50-56)
  Species: Streptomyces sp. CNR 698
  Insert size (bp): 150
  Mutation: deletion of amino acids 50-56
  Promoter: T7
  Tag / fusion protein: His6 (N terminal on insert)
  Cloning method: Restriction Enzyme; 5′ cloning site NdeI (destroyed during cloning); 3′ cloning site XhoI (destroyed during cloning)
  Sequencing primers: 5′ ACYCDuetUP1; 3′ DuetDOWN1
Terms and licenses: Academic/Nonprofit Terms; Industry Terms: Not Available to Industry
How to cite: pACYCDuet1-ammA(∆50-56) was a gift from Wilfred van der Donk (Addgene plasmid # 134684 ; http://n2t.net/addgene:134684 ; RRID:Addgene_134684)
