[The description below was written by a language model from this plasmid's Addgene catalogue record and pLannotate feature annotations shown in this document.]
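Description:
pACYCDuet1-ammA(∆50-56) is a bacterial expression plasmid built on the pACYCDuet1 backbone for producing an N-terminally His6-tagged deletion variant of AmmA in E. coli. The 4,151-nt sequence carries the p15A origin of replication and a chloramphenicol acetyltransferase (cat) gene with its own promoter. Together these allow selection on chloramphenicol and coexistence with ColE1-type plasmids in co-expression experiments. The catalogue lists the plasmid as high copy, whereas p15A is generally regarded as a lower- to medium-copy origin. Short annotated fragments of IS1, an RSF origin and TcR appear to be backbone remnants rather than functional elements.

The Duet architecture is visible in the feature table. There are two T7 promoter/lac operator units in tandem, the first followed by the T7 gene 10 ribosome binding site, and a single T7 terminator downstream, preceded by an S-tag fragment. A lacI gene with its own promoter supplies lac repressor, so transcription depends on T7 RNA polymerase and is induced by IPTG or lactose. The insert itself was not annotated by the feature software. According to the catalogue it is a roughly 150 bp ammA coding sequence from Streptomyces sp. CNR 698, lacking the codons for residues 50–56. The unannotated gap between the first RBS and the second T7 promoter, along with the listed sequencing primers, suggests it sits in the first cloning site. However, the recorded NdeI/XhoI sites (both destroyed) are normally associated with the second site, so the exact placement is not settled by the record.

The associated publication concerns the use of a scaffold peptide in the biosynthesis of amino acid-derived natural products. The truncated, affinity-purifiable AmmA is therefore presumably used to test which regions of the peptide are needed in that pathway, though the record does not state this.
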