Features (pLannotate 1.2.2; 18 found; start..end, strand, type, name):
     36..54      +  promoter       T7 promoter: promoter for bacteriophage T7 RNA polymerase
     55..79      +  protein_bind   lac operator: The lac repressor binds to the lac operator to inhibit transcription in E. coli. This inhibition can be relieved by adding lactose or isopropyl-β-D-thiogalactopyranoside (IPTG). lac repressor encoded by lacI
     94..116     +  RBS            RBS: efficient ribosome binding site from bacteriophage T7 gene 10 (Olins and Rangwala, 1989)
    407..425     +  promoter       T7 promoter: promoter for bacteriophage T7 RNA polymerase
    426..450     +  protein_bind   lac operator: The lac repressor binds to the lac operator to inhibit transcription in E. coli. This inhibition can be relieved by adding lactose or isopropyl-β-D-thiogalactopyranoside (IPTG). lac repressor encoded by lacI
    559..600     +  CDS            S-Tag (fragment): affinity and epitope tag derived from pancreatic ribonuclease A
    630..647     +  CDS            SET1 (fragment): solubility-enhancement tag derived from T7 phage gene 10B
    655..702     +  terminator     T7 terminator: transcription terminator for bacteriophage T7 RNA polymerase
    926..1582    -  CDS            cat: CAT_ECOLX - Experimental evidence at protein level: Swiss-Prot protein existence level 1. This enzyme is an effector of chloramphenicol resistance in bacteria. From Escherichia coli. This protein is used as a marker in many commonly used cloning vectors, such as pACYC184.
   1583..1685    -  promoter       cat promoter: promoter of the E. coli cat gene encoding chloramphenicol acetyltransferase
   1806..1949    +  mobile_element IS1 (fragment): prokaryotic transposable element IS1
   2068..2123    -  rep_origin     RSF ori (fragment): Plasmids containing the RSF 1030 origin of replication can be propagated in E. coli cells that contain additional plasmids with compatible origins.
   2211..2756    -  rep_origin     p15A ori: Plasmids containing the medium-copy-number p15A origin of replication can be propagated in E. coli cells that contain a second plasmid with the ColE1 origin.
   2868..2932    -  CDS            TcR (fragment): tetracycline efflux protein; tet; confers resistance to tetracycline
   2947..2968    -  protein_bind   CAP binding site: CAP binding activates transcription in the presence of cAMP. E. coli catabolite activator protein
   2981..4063    -  CDS            lacI: lac repressor; lacI; The lac repressor binds to the lac operator to inhibit transcription in E. coli. This inhibition can be relieved by adding lactose or isopropyl-β-D-thiogalactopyranoside (IPTG).
   4064..4141    -  promoter       lacI promoter: lacI
   4149..33      -  CDS            TcR (fragment) (across the origin): tetracycline efflux protein; tet; confers resistance to tetracycline
>Addgene plasmid #134684 | pACYCDuet1-ammA(∆50-56) | addgene full sequence | sequence record 305641 | Addgene NGS Result
ACGCTCTCCCTTATGCGACTCCTGCATTAGGAAATTAATACGACTCACTATAGGGGAATTGTGAGCGGAT
AACAATTCCCCTGTAGAAATAATTTTGTTTAACTTTAATAAGGAGATATACCATGGGCAGCAGCCATCAC
CATCATCACCACAGCCAGGATCCGATGTCCGAAACACAGGTTACAGAGACAGACAATCCAGCGGAGGAGC
CAGCCGAGATAGCTGCCGAATCGGACGATTTAGCGGATTTGGACGATATTGAGTTTGATCTGGACGAGGT
GGAGTCTAAAATCGCACCCCTGGCACTTGCCTGACTGAAAGAGTCCCGGTCCTGGTGATAAGCGGCCGCA
TAATGCTTAAGTCGAACAGAAAGTAATCGTATTGTACACGGCCGCATAATCGAAATTAATACGACTCACT
ATAGGGGAATTGTGAGCGGATAACAATTCCCCATCTTAGTATATTAGTTAAGTATAAGAAGGAGATATAC
ATATGGCAGATCTCAATTGGATATCGGCCGGCCACGCGATCGCTGACGTCGGTACCCTCGAGTCTGGTAA
AGAAACCGCTGCTGCGAAATTTGAACGCCAGCACATGGACTCGTCTACTAGCGCAGCTTAATTAACCTAG
GCTGCTGCCACCGCTGAGCAATAACTAGCATAACCCCTTGGGGCCTCTAAACGGGTCTTGAGGGGTTTTT
TGCTGAAACCTCAGGCATTTGAGAAGCACACGGTCACACTGCTTCCGGTAGTCAATAAACCGGTAAACCA
GCAATAGACATAAGCGGCTATTTAACGACCCTGCCCTGAACCGACGACCGGGTCGAATTTGCTTTCGAAT
TTCTGCCATTCATCCGCTTATTATCACTTATTCAGGCGTAGCAACCAGGCGTTTAAGGGCACCAATAACT
GCCTTAAAAAAATTACGCCCCGCCCTGCCACTCATCGCAGTACTGTTGTAATTCATTAAGCATTCTGCCG
ACATGGAAGCCATCACAAACGGCATGATGAACCTGAATCGCCAGCGGCATCAGCACCTTGTCGCCTTGCG
TATAATATTTGCCCATAGTGAAAACGGGGGCGAAGAAGTTGTCCATATTGGCCACGTTTAAATCAAAACT
GGTGAAACTCACCCAGGGATTGGCTGAGACGAAAAACATATTCTCAATAAACCCTTTAGGGAAATAGGCC
AGGTTTTCACCGTAACACGCCACATCTTGCGAATATATGTGTAGAAACTGCCGGAAATCGTCGTGGTATT
CACTCCAGAGCGATGAAAACGTTTCAGTTTGCTCATGGAAAACGGTGTAACAAGGGTGAACACTATCCCA
TATCACCAGCTCACCGTCTTTCATTGCCATACGGAACTCCGGATGAGCATTCATCAGGCGGGCAAGAATG
TGAATAAAGGCCGGATAAAACTTGTGCTTATTTTTCTTTACGGTCTTTAAAAAGGCCGTAATATCCAGCT
GAACGGTCTGGTTATAGGTACATTGAGCAACTGACTGAAATGCCTCAAAATGTTCTTTACGATGCCATTG
GGATATATCAACGGTGGTATATCCAGTGATTTTTTTCTCCATTTTAGCTTCCTTAGCTCCTGAAAATCTC
GATAACTCAAAAAATACGCCCGGTAGTGATCTTATTTCATTATGGTGAAAGTTGGAACCTCTTACGTGCC
GATCAACGTCTCATTTTCGCCAAAAGTTGGCCCAGGGCTTCCCGGTATCAACAGGGACACCAGGATTTAT
TTATTCTGCGAAGTGATCTTCCGTCACAGGTATTTATTCGGCGCAAAGTGCGTCGGGTGATGCTGCCAAC
TTACTGATTTAGTGTATGATGGTGTTTTTGAGGTGCTCCAGTGGCTTCTGTTTCTATCAGCTGTCCCTCC
TGTTCAGCTACTGACGGGGTGGTGCGTAACGGCAAAAGCACCGCCGGACATCAGCGCTAGCGGAGTGTAT
ACTGGCTTACTATGTTGGCACTGATGAGGGTGTCAGTGAAGTGCTTCATGTGGCAGGAGAAAAAAGGCTG
CACCGGTGCGTCAGCAGAATATGTGATACAGGATATATTCCGCTTCCTCGCTCACTGACTCGCTACGCTC
GGTCGTTCGACTGCGGCGAGCGGAAATGGCTTACGAACGGGGCGGAGATTTCCTGGAAGATGCCAGGAAG
ATACTTAACAGGGAAGTGAGAGGGCCGCGGCAAAGCCGTTTTTCCATAGGCTCCGCCCCCCTGACAAGCA
TCACGAAATCTGACGCTCAAATCAGTGGTGGCGAAACCCGACAGGACTATAAAGATACCAGGCGTTTCCC
CCTGGCGGCTCCCTCGTGCGCTCTCCTGTTCCTGCCTTTCGGTTTACCGGTGTCATTCCGCTGTTATGGC
CGCGTTTGTCTCATTCCACGCCTGACACTCAGTTCCGGGTAGGCAGTTCGCTCCAAGCTGGACTGTATGC
ACGAACCCCCCGTTCAGTCCGACCGCTGCGCCTTATCCGGTAACTATCGTCTTGAGTCCAACCCGGAAAG
ACATGCAAAAGCACCACTGGCAGCAGCCACTGGTAATTGATTTAGAGGAGTTAGTCTTGAAGTCATGCGC
CGGTTAAGGCTAAACTGAAAGGACAAGTTTTGGTGACTGCGCTCCTCCAAGCCAGTTACCTCGGTTCAAA
GAGTTGGTAGCTCAGAGAACCTTCGAAAAACCGCCCTGCAAGGCGGTTTTTTCGTTTTCAGAGCAAGAGA
TTACGCGCAGACCAAAACGATCTCAAGAAGATCATCTTATTAATCAGATAAAATATTTCTAGATTTCAGT
GCAATTTATCTCTTCAAATGTAGCACCTGAAGTCAGCCCCATACGATATAAGTTGTAATTCTCATGTTAG
TCATGCCCCGCGCCCACCGGAAGGAGCTGACTGGGTTGAAGGCTCTCAAGGGCATCGGTCGAGATCCCGG
TGCCTAATGAGTGAGCTAACTTACATTAATTGCGTTGCGCTCACTGCCCGCTTTCCAGTCGGGAAACCTG
TCGTGCCAGCTGCATTAATGAATCGGCCAACGCGCGGGGAGAGGCGGTTTGCGTATTGGGCGCCAGGGTG
GTTTTTCTTTTCACCAGTGAGACGGGCAACAGCTGATTGCCCTTCACCGCCTGGCCCTGAGAGAGTTGCA
GCAAGCGGTCCACGCTGGTTTGCCCCAGCAGGCGAAAATCCTGTTTGATGGTGGTTAACGGCGGGATATA
ACATGAGCTGTCTTCGGTATCGTCGTATCCCACTACCGAGATGTCCGCACCAACGCGCAGCCCGGACTCG
GTAATGGCGCGCATTGCGCCCAGCGCCATCTGATCGTTGGCAACCAGCATCGCAGTGGGAACGATGCCCT
CATTCAGCATTTGCATGGTTTGTTGAAAACCGGACATGGCACTCCAGTCGCCTTCCCGTTCCGCTATCGG
CTGAATTTGATTGCGAGTGAGATATTTATGCCAGCCAGCCAGACGCAGACGCGCCGAGACAGAACTTAAT
GGGCCCGCTAACAGCGCGATTTGCTGGTGACCCAATGCGACCAGATGCTCCACGCCCAGTCGCGTACCGT
CTTCATGGGAGAAAATAATACTGTTGATGGGTGTCTGGTCAGAGACATCAAGAAATAACGCCGGAACATT
AGTGCAGGCAGCTTCCACAGCAATGGCATCCTGGTCATCCAGCGGATAGTTAATGATCAGCCCACTGACG
CGTTGCGCGAGAAGATTGTGCACCGCCGCTTTACAGGCTTCGACGCCGCTTCGTTCTACCATCGACACCA
CCACGCTGGCACCCAGTTGATCGGCGCGAGATTTAATCGCCGCGACAATTTGCGACGGCGCGTGCAGGGC
CAGACTGGAGGTGGCAACGCCAATCAGCAACGACTGTTTGCCCGCCAGTTGTTGTGCCACGCGGTTGGGA
ATGTAATTCAGCTCCGCCATCGCCGCTTCCACTTTTTCCCGCGTTTTCGCAGAAACGTGGCTGGCCTGGT
TCACCACGCGGGAAACGGTCTGATAAGAGACACCGGCATACTCTGCGACATCGTATAACGTTACTGGTTT
CACATTCACCACCCTGAATTGACTCTCTTCCGGGCGCTATCATGCCATACCGCGAAAGGTTTTGCGCCAT
TCGATGGTGTCCGGGATCTCG
